>Addgene plasmid #156727 | pD649-HAsp-MICB-Fc(DAPA)-AviTag-6xHis | addgene full sequence | sequence record 421007 | Addgene NGS Result
TTGGTTAAAAAATGAGCTGATTTAACAAAAATTTAACGCGAATTAATTCTGTGGAATGTGTGTCAGTTAG
GGTGTGGAAAGTCCCCAGGCTCCCCAGCAGGCAGAAGTATGCAAAGCATGCATCTCAATTAGTCAGCAAC
CAGGTGTGGAAAGTCCCCAGGCTCCCCAGCAGGCAGAAGTATGCAAAGCATGCATCTCAATTAGTCAGCA
ACCATAGTCCCGCCCCTAACTCCGCCCATCCCGCCCCTAACTCCGCCCAGTTCCGCCCATTCTCCGCCCC
ATGGCTGACTAATTTTTTTTATTTATGCAGAGGCCGAGGCCGCCTCTGCCTCTGAGCTATTCCAGAAGTA
GTGAGGAGGCTTTTTTGGAGGCCTAGGCTTTTGCAAAAAGCTCCCGGGAGCTTGTATATCCATTTTCGGA
TCTGATCAGCACGTGTTGACAATTAATCATCGGCATAGTATATCGGCATAGTATAATACGACAAGGTGAG
GAACTAAACCATGACCGAGTACAAGCCCACGGTGCGCCTCGCCACCCGCGACGACGTCCCCAGGGCCGTA
CGCACCCTCGCCGCCGCGTTCGCCGACTACCCCGCCACGCGCCACACCGTCGATCCGGACCGCCACATCG
AGCGGGTCACCGAGCTGCAAGAACTCTTCCTCACGCGCGTCGGGCTCGACATCGGCAAGGTGTGGGTCGC
GGACGACGGCGCCGCGGTGGCGGTCTGGACCACGCCGGAGAGCGTCGAAGCGGGGGCGGTGTTCGCCGAG
ATCGGCCCGCGCATGGCCGAGTTGAGCGGTTCCCGGCTGGCCGCGCAGCAACAGATGGAAGGCCTCCTGG
CGCCGCACCGGCCCAAGGAGCCCGCGTGGTTCCTGGCCACCGTCGGCGTCTCGCCCGACCACCAGGGCAA
GGGTCTGGGCAGCGCCGTCGTGCTCCCCGGAGTGGAGGCGGCCGAGCGCGCCGGGGTGCCCGCCTTCCTG
GAGACATCCGCGCCCCGCAACCTCCCCTTCTACGAGCGGCTCGGCTTCACCGTCACCGCCGACGTCGAGG
TGCCCGAAGGACCGCGCACCTGGTGCATGACCCGCAAGCCCGGTGCCTGACACGTGCTACGAGATTTCGA
TTCCACCGCCGCCTTCTATGAAAGGTTGGGCTTCGGAATCGTTTTCCGGGACGCCGGCTGGATGATCCTC
CAGCGCGGGGATCTCATGCTGGAGTTCTTCGCCCACCCCAACTTGTTTATTGCAGCTTATAATGGTTACA
AATAAAGCAATAGCATCACAAATTTCACAAATAAAGCATTTTTTTCACTGCATTCTAGTTGTGGTTTGTC
CAAACTCATCAATGTATCTTATCATGTCTGTATACCGTCGACCTCTAGCTAGAGCTTGGCGTAATCATGG
TCATTACCAATGCTTAATCAGTGAGGCACCTATCTCAGCGATCTGTCTATTTCGTTCATCCATAGTTGCC
TGACTCCCCGTCGTGTAGATAACTACGATACGGGAGGGCTTACCATCTGGCCCCAGCGCTGCGATGATAC
CGCGAGAACCACGCTCACCGGCTCCGGATTTATCAGCAATAAACCAGCCAGCCGGAAGGGCCGAGCGCAG
AAGTGGTCCTGCAACTTTATCCGCCTCCATCCAGTCTATTAATTGTTGCCGGGAAGCTAGAGTAAGTAGT
TCGCCAGTTAATAGTTTGCGCAACGTTGTTGCCATCGCTACAGGCATCGTGGTGTCACGCTCGTCGTTTG
GTATGGCTTCATTCAGCTCCGGTTCCCAACGATCAAGGCGAGTTACATGATCCCCCATGTTGTGCAAAAA
AGCGGTTAGCTCCTTCGGTCCTCCGATCGTTGTCAGAAGTAAGTTGGCCGCAGTGTTATCACTCATGGTT
ATGGCAGCACTGCATAATTCTCTTACTGTCATGCCATCCGTAAGATGCTTTTCTGTGACTGGTGAGTACT
CAACCAAGTCATTCTGAGAATAGTGTATGCGGCGACCGAGTTGCTCTTGCCCGGCGTCAATACGGGATAA
TACCGCGCCACATAGCAGAACTTTAAAAGTGCTCATCATTGGAAAACGTTCTTCGGGGCGAAAACTCTCA
AGGATCTTACCGCTGTTGAGATCCAGTTCGATGTAACCCACTCGTGCACCCAACTGATCTTCAGCATCTT
TTACTTTCACCAGCGTTTCTGGGTGAGCAAAAACAGGAAGGCAAAATGCCGCAAAAAAGGGAATAAGGGC
GACACGGAAATGTTGAATACTCATATTCTTCCTTTTTCAATATTATTGAAGCATTTATCAGGGTTATTGT
CTCATGAGCGGATACATATTTGAATGTATTTAGAAAAATAAACAAATAGGGGTCAGTGTTACAACCAATT
AACCAATTCTGAACATTATCGCGAGCCCATTTATACCTGAATATGGCTCATAACACCCCTTGCTCATGAC
CAAAATCCCTTAACGTGAGTTACGCGCGCGTCGTTCCACTGAGCGTCAGACCCCGTAGAAAAGATCAAAG
GATCTTCTTGAGATCCTTTTTTTCTGCGCGTAATCTGCTGCTTGCAAACAAAAAAACCACCGCTACCAGC
GGTGGTTTGTTTGCCGGATCAAGAGCTACCAACTCTTTTTCCGAAGGTAACTGGCTTCAGCAGAGCGCAG
ATACCAAATACTGTTCTTCTAGTGTAGCCGTAGTTAGCCCACCACTTCAAGAACTCTGTAGCACCGCCTA
CATACCTCGCTCTGCTAATCCTGTTACCAGTGGCTGCTGCCAGTGGCGATAAGTCGTGTCTTACCGGGTT
GGACTCAAGACGATAGTTACCGGATAAGGCGCAGCGGTCGGGCTGAACGGGGGGTTCGTGCACACAGCCC
AGCTTGGAGCGAACGACCTACACCGAACTGAGATACCTACAGCGTGAGCTATGAGAAAGCGCCACGCTTC
CCGAAGGGAGAAAGGCGGACAGGTATCCGGTAAGCGGCAGGGTCGGAACAGGAGAGCGCACGAGGGAGCT
TCCAGGGGGAAACGCCTGGTATCTTTATAGTCCTGTCGGGTTTCGCCACCTCTGACTTGAGCGTCGATTT
TTGTGATGCTCGTCAGGGGGGCGGAGCCTATGGAAAAACGCCAGCAACGCGGCCTTTTTACGGTTCCTGG
CCTTTTGCTGGCCTTTTGCTCACATGTTCTTTCCTGCGTTATCCCCTGATTCTGTGGATAACCGTATTAC
CGCCTTTGAGTGAGCTGATACCGCTCGCCGCAGCCGAACGACCGAGCGCAGCGAGTCAGTGAGCGAGGAA
GCGGAAGGCGAGAGTAGGGAACTGCCAGGCATCAAACTAAGCAGAAGGCCCCTGACGGATGGCCTTTTTG
CGTTTCTACAAACTCTTTCTGTGTTGTAAAACGACGGCCAGTCTTAAGCTCGGGCCCCCTGGGCGGTTCT
GATAACGAGTAATCGTTAATCCGCAAATAACGTAAAAACCCGCTTCGGCGGGTTTTTTTATGGGGGGAGT
TTAGGGAAAGAGCATTTGTCAGAATATTTAAGGGCGCCTGTCACTTTGCTTGATATATGAGAATTATTTA
ACCTTATAAATGAGAAAAAAGCAACGCACTTTAAATAAGATACGTTGCTTTTTCGATTGATGAACACCTA
TAATTAAACTATTCATCTATTATTTATGATTTTTTGTATATACAATATTTCTAGTTTGTTAAAGAGAATT
AAGAAAATAAATCTCGAAAATAATAAAGGGAAAATCAGTTTTTGATATCAAAATTATACATGTCAACGAT
AATACAAAATATAATACAAACTATAAGATGTTATCAGTATTTATTATCATTTAGAATAAATTTTGTGTCG
CCCTTAATTGTGAGCGGATAACAATTACGAGCTTCATGCACAGTGGCGTTGACTCAATATTGGCCATTAG
CCATATTATTCATTGGTTATATAGCATAAATCAATATTGGCTATTGGCCATTGCATACGTTGTATCTATA
TCATAATATGTACATTTATATTGGCTCATGTCCAATATGACCGCCATGTTGGCATTGATTATTGACTAGT
TATTAATAGTAATCAATTACGGGGTCATTAGTTCATAGCCCATATATGGAGTTCCGCGTTACATAACTTA
CGGTAAATGGCCCGCCTGGCTGACCGCCCAACGACCCCCGCCCATTGACGTCAATAATGACGTATGTTCC
CATAGTAACGCCAATAGGGACTTTCCATTGACGTCAATGGGTGGAGTATTTACGGTAAACTGCCCACTTG
GCAGTACATCAAGTGTATCATATGCCAAGTACGCCCCCTATTGACGTCAATGACGGTAAATGGCCCGCCT
GGCATTATGCCCAGTACATGACCTTATGGGACTTTCCTACTTGGCAGTACATCTACGTATTAGTCATCGC
TATTACCATGGTGATGCGGTTTTGGCAGTACATCAATGGGCGTGGATAGCGGTTTGACTCACGGGGATTT
CCAAGTCTCCACCCCATTGACGTCAATGGGAGTTTGTTTTGGCACCAAAATCAACGGGACTTTCCAAAAT
GTCGTAACAACTCCGCCCCATTGACGCAAATGGGCGGTAGGCGTGTACGGTGGGAGGTCTATATAAGCAG
AGCTCGTTTAGTGAACCGTCAGATCGCCTGGAGACGCCATCCACGCTGTTTTGACCTCCATAGAAGACAC
CGGGACCGATCCAGCCTCCGCGGCCGGGAACGGTGCATTGGAACGCGGATTCCCCGTGCCAAGAGTGACG
TAAGTACCGCCTATAGAGTCTATAGGCCCACCCCCTTGGCTTCGTTAGAACGCGGCTACAATTAATACAT
AACCTTATGTATCATACACATACGATTTAGGTGACACTATAGAATAACATCCACTTTGCCTTTCTCTCCA
CAGGTGTCCACTCCCAGGTCCAACTGCACCTCGGTTCTATCGAAAACGCGCCTGCTAGCGCCACCATGAA
GACCATCATTGCCCTGAGCTACATCTTCTGCCTGGTGTTCGCTGCGGCCGCCGCTGAACCTCACTCTCTG
AGATACAACCTGATGGTGCTGAGCCAGGACGAGAGCGTGCAGTCTGGATTTCTGGCCGAAGGACACCTGG
ACGGCCAGCCTTTCCTGAGATACGACAGACAGAAGCGGAGAGCCAAGCCTCAAGGACAGTGGGCTGAAGA
TGTGCTGGGCGCCAAGACCTGGGATACCGAGACAGAGGATCTGACCGAGAACGGCCAGGACCTGAGAAGA
ACCCTGACACACATCAAGGACCAGAAAGGCGGCCTGCACAGCCTGCAAGAGATCAGAGTGTGCGAGATCC
ACGAGGACAGCAGCACAAGAGGCAGCCGGCACTTTTACTACGACGGCGAGCTGTTCCTGAGCCAGAACCT
GGAAACCCAAGAGTCCACCGTGCCTCAGTCTAGCAGAGCCCAGACACTGGCCATGAACGTGACCAATTTC
TGGAAAGAGGACGCCATGAAGACCAAGACACACTACAGAGCCATGCAGGCCGACTGCCTGCAGAAGCTGC
AGAGATATCTGAAGTCCGGCGTGGCCATCAGACGGACAGTGCCTCCAATGGTCAACGTGACCTGTTCTGA
GGTGTCCGAGGGCAACATCACCGTGACATGCAGAGCCAGCAGCTTCTACCCCAGAAATATCACCCTGACC
TGGCGGCAGGATGGCGTGTCCCTGTCTCATAATACCCAGCAGTGGGGCGACGTGCTGCCTGATGGCAATG
GCACATATCAGACCTGGGTCGCCACCAGAATCCGGCAGGGCGAAGAACAGCGGTTCACCTGTTACATGGA
ACACAGCGGCAACCACGGCACACACCCTGTGCCATCTGGAAAAGTGCTGGTGCTGCAGTCCCAGCGGACA
GATGGCGCGCCGGGCGGCGACAAGACCCACACCTGCCCCCCCTGCCCAGCTCCAGAACTGCTGGGAGGGC
CTTCCGTGTTCCTGTTCCCCCCCAAGCCCAAGGACACCCTGATGATCAGCAGGACCCCCGAGGTGACCTG
CGTGGTGGTGGCCGTGTCCCACGAGGACCCAGAGGTGAAGTTCAACTGGTACGTGGACGGCGTGGAGGTG
CACAACGCCAAGACCAAGCCCAGAGAGGAGCAGTACAACAGCACCTACAGGGTGGTGTCCGTGCTGACCG
TGCTGCACCAGGACTGGCTGAACGGCAAAGAATACAAGTGCAAAGTCTCCAACAAGGCCCTGGCTGCCCC
AATCGAAAAGACAATCAGCAAGGCCAAGGGCCAGCCACGGGAGCCCCAGGTGTACACCCTGCCCCCCAGC
CGGGAGGAGATGACCAAGAACCAGGTGTCCCTGACCTGTCTGGTGAAGGGCTTCTACCCCAGCGATATCG
CCGTGGAGTGGGAGAGCAACGGCCAGCCCGAGAACAACTACAAGACCACCCCCCCAGTGCTGGACAGCGA
CGGCAGCTTCTTCCTGTACAGCAAGCTGACCGTGGACAAGTCCAGGTGGCAGCAGGGCAACGTGTTCAGC
TGCAGCGTGATGCACGAGGCCCTGCACAACCACTACACCCAGAAGTCCCTGAGCCTGAGCCCCGGCGGCA
GCGGTCTTAATGATATTTTCGAGGCTCAGAAGATTGAGTGGCATGAACACCACCACCATCACCACTAAGG
CCGGCCTGTAGTCACTGGCACAACGCGTTACCCGGTAAGCCAATCGGGTATACACGGTCGTCATACTGCA
GACAGGGTTCTTCTACTTTGCAAGATAGTCTTGAGTAGTAAAATAAATAGATAGAGAAAATCAGCCTCGA
CTGTGCCTTCTAGTTGCCAGCCATCTGTTGTTTGCCCCTCCCCCGTGCCTTCCTTGACCCTGGAAGGTGC
CACTCCCACTGTCCTTTCCTAATAAAATGAGGAAATTGCATCACAACACTCAACCCTATCTCGGTCTATT
CTTTTGATTTATAAGGGATTTTGCCGATTTCGGCCTA
Features (pLannotate 1.2.2; 21 found; start..end, strand, type, name):
     58..387     +  promoter       SV40 promoter: SV40 enhancer and early promoter
    435..482     +  promoter       EM7 promoter: synthetic bacterial promoter&nbsp
    501..1100    +  CDS            PuroR (fragment): puromycin N-acetyltransferase; pac from Streptomyces; confers resistance to puromycin
   1110..1235    +  CDS            ble (fragment): BLE_KLEPN - Experimental evidence at protein level: Swiss-Prot protein existence level 1. Binding protein with a strong affinity to the bleomycin family of antibiotics. Binds to CL990; an antimitotic-antibiotic compound. From Klebsiella pneumoniae.
   1230..1351    +  polyA_signal   SV40 poly(A) signal: SV40 polyadenylation signal
   1404..2264    -  CDS            AmpR: β-lactamase; bla; confers resistance to ampicillin, carbenicillin, and related antibiotics
   2267..2363    -  promoter       AmpR promoter (fragment): bla
   2393..2417    -  CDS            KanR (fragment): aminoglycoside phosphotransferase; aph(3')-Ia; confers resistance to kanamycin
   2528..3116    +  rep_origin     ori: high-copy-number ColE1/pMB1/pBR322/pUC origin of replication
   3341..3358    +  terminator     rrnB T2 terminator (fragment): transcription terminator T2 from the E. coli rrnB gene
   3383..3402    -  CDS            lacZα (fragment): LacZα fragment of β-galactosidase; lacZ fragment
   3858..3874    +  protein_bind   lac operator: The lac repressor binds to the lac operator to inhibit transcription in E. coli. This inhibition can be relieved by adding lactose or isopropyl-β-D-thiogalactopyranoside (IPTG). lac repressor encoded by lacI
   4117..4420    +  enhancer       CMV enhancer: human cytomegalovirus immediate early enhancer
   4421..4624    +  promoter       CMV promoter: human cytomegalovirus (CMV) immediate early promoter
   4760..4803    +  intron         CMV intron (fragment): modified intron A from human cytomegalovirus
   4855..4873    +  promoter       SP6 promoter: promoter for bacteriophage SP6 RNA polymerase
   4877..4914    +  CDS            IgH signal sequence (fragment): signal sequence from the mouse immunoglobulin heavy chain variable region
   5014..5883    +  CDS            MICB (fragment): MICB_HUMAN - Also known as PERB11.2 From Homo sapiens (Human).
   5899..6576    +  CDS            IGHG1 (fragment): IGHG1_HUMAN - Experimental evidence at protein level: Swiss-Prot protein existence level 1. Constant region of immunoglobulin heavy chains. Immunoglobulins, also known as antibodies, are membrane-bound or secreted glycoproteins produced by B lymphocytes. In the recognition phase of humoral immunity, the membrane-bound immunoglobulins serve as receptors which, upon binding of a specific antigen, trigger the clonal expansion and differentiation of B lymphocytes into immunoglobulins- secreting plasma cells. Secreted immunoglobulins mediate the effector phase of humoral immunity, which results in
   6791..6902    +  polyA_signal   bGH poly(A) signal: bovine growth hormone polyadenylation signal
   6903..44      +  rep_origin     f1 ori (fragment) (across the origin): f1 bacteriophage origin of replication; arrow indicates direction of (+) strand synthesis
