[The description below was written by a language model from this plasmid's Addgene catalogue record and pLannotate feature annotations shown in this document.]
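Description:
pD649-HAsp-MICB-Fc(DAPA)-AviTag-6xHis is a mammalian expression plasmid built on the pD649 backbone for producing the extracellular domain of human MICB (also known as PERB11.2) as a secreted Fc fusion protein. It is maintained in E. coli at high copy through a ColE1/pUC-type origin and selected with ampicillin via the β-lactamase gene. The sequenced record is about 7 kb, consistent with the 6.1 kb backbone plus the 861 bp insert. A separate cassette places a puromycin N-acetyltransferase coding sequence under the SV40 early promoter and the bacterial EM7 promoter, followed by an SV40 polyadenylation signal, which would in principle allow puromycin selection in mammalian cells. Short annotated fragments of ble, KanR, lacZα, a lac operator and an f1 origin appear to be backbone remnants rather than functional parts.

The expression unit is driven by the CMV immediate-early enhancer and promoter, with a fragment of CMV intron A and an SP6 promoter immediately upstream of the open reading frame; the latter can also support in vitro transcription. The coding region begins with a secretion signal peptide ("HAsp" in the name; the annotation tool matches part of it to an immunoglobulin heavy-chain signal sequence), followed by the MICB ectodomain, cloned between retained NotI and AscI sites. This is fused in frame to a human IgG1 Fc region, then an AviTag and a 6xHis tag, and terminated by a bGH polyadenylation signal. The two small tags are not annotated in the feature table. The Fc carries the D265A and P329A (DAPA) substitutions, generally used to reduce Fc effector binding. The Fc dimerises the protein, the AviTag permits site-specific biotinylation, and the His tag supports affinity purification. The plasmid belongs to a collection used for mapping interactions among human IgSF cell-surface proteins. The depositor notes that some members of the collection may carry an IS4-like transposase insertion upstream of the CMV promoter; none is annotated here.
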