Addgene plasmid #156727: pD649-HAsp-MICB-Fc(DAPA)-AviTag-6xHis
Purpose: Mammalian expression of cell-surface protein extracellular domain fused to Fc(DAPA)-Avi-6xHis. Protein is secreted from cells.
Depositing lab: Chris Garcia. Depositing organization: Stanford University. Publication: A Human IgSF Cell-Surface Interactome Reveals a Complex Network of Protein-Protein Interactions. Wojtowicz WM, Vielmetter J, Fernandes RA, Siepe DH, Eastman CL, Chisholm GB, Cox S, Klock H, Anderson PW, Rue SM, Miller JJ, Glaser SM, Bragstad ML, Vance J, Lam AW, Lesley SA, Zinn K, Garcia KC. Cell. 2020 Aug 20;182(4):1027-1043.e17. doi: 10.1016/j.cell.2020.07.025. PubMed 32822567.
Backbone
  Vector backbone: pD649
  Backbone size w/o insert (bp): 6106
  Vector type: Mammalian Expression
Growth in bacteria
  Bacterial resistance: Ampicillin, 100 μg/mL
  Growth temperature: 37°C
  Growth strain: DH5alpha
  Copy number: High Copy
Gene/Insert
  Gene/Insert name: MICB
  Species: H. sapiens (human)
  Insert size (bp): 861
  Mutation: Fc region of human IgG contains D265A and P329A mutations (DAPA)
  Entrez Gene: MICB (a.k.a. PERB11.2)
  Promoter: CMV/SP6
  Tag / fusion protein: Fc(DAPA)-AviTag-6xHis (C terminal on backbone)
  Cloning method: Restriction Enzyme; 5′ cloning site GCGGCCGC (not destroyed); 3′ cloning site GGCGCGCC (not destroyed)
  Sequencing primers: 5′ ATTTAGGTGACACTATAG; 3′ CACGTACCAGTTGAACTTCACC
Resource information
  A portion of this plasmid was derived from a plasmid made by: synthesis by ThermoFisher
Terms and licenses: Academic/Nonprofit Terms; Industry Terms: Not Available to Industry
Depositor comments: Some plasmids in this collection may have an IS4-like element ISVsa5 family transposase upstream of the CMV promoter.
How to cite: pD649-HAsp-MICB-Fc(DAPA)-AviTag-6xHis was a gift from Chris Garcia (Addgene plasmid # 156727 ; http://n2t.net/addgene:156727 ; RRID:Addgene_156727)
